Addgene plasmid #78954: PP44
Purpose: Figure 2. Expresses R4.
Depositing lab: Timothy Lu. Depositing organization: Massachusetts Institute of Technology. Publication: Synthetic biology and microbioreactor platforms for programmable production of biologics at the point-of-care. Perez-Pinera P, Han N, Cleto S, Cao J, Purcell O, Shah KA, Lee K, Ram R, Lu TK. Nat Commun. 2016 Jul 29;7:12211. doi: 10.1038/ncomms12211. PubMed 27470089.
Backbone
  Vector backbone: pPICZ A
Growth in bacteria
  Bacterial resistance: Kanamycin, 50 μg/mL
  Growth temperature: 37°C
  Growth strain: DH5alpha
  Copy number: Unknown
Gene/Insert
  Gene/Insert name: R4
Terms and licenses: Academic/Nonprofit Terms; Industry Terms: Not Available to Industry
How to cite: PP44 was a gift from Timothy Lu (Addgene plasmid # 78954 ; http://n2t.net/addgene:78954 ; RRID:Addgene_78954)
