[The description below was written by a language model from this plasmid's Addgene catalogue record and pLannotate feature annotations shown in this document.]
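Description:
PP44 is a 4,381 bp yeast expression plasmid catalogued as built on the pPICZ A backbone, a vector family designed for the methylotrophic yeast Pichia pastoris. Its stated purpose is to express R4. The record does not define R4 further. By its name and the synthetic-biology context of the associated work on programmable biologics production, it is probably the R4 phage serine integrase, but this is an inference rather than something the fields state.

The plasmid is maintained in E. coli through a high-copy ColE1/pUC-type origin, and a fragment of the pBR322 bom region lies nearby. Selection is with kanamycin, which matches the annotated Tn5 NeoR/KanR (aph(3')-II) coding sequence spanning the numbering origin. This gene also confers G418 resistance in eukaryotic hosts. A partial AmpR (bla) promoter is detected just downstream of it, and no Zeocin marker typical of standard pPICZ vectors is annotated, so the backbone appears to have been substantially modified.

The annotated expression unit consists of the S. cerevisiae TEF1 promoter, a constitutive promoter for EF-1α, followed by an unannotated stretch of roughly 1.5 kb and then the CYC1 transcription terminator. That gap is the most likely location of the R4 coding sequence, although the annotation tool did not identify it. No AOX1 promoter was detected, so expression appears to be constitutive rather than methanol-inducible. A bGH polyadenylation signal sits upstream of the NeoR/KanR gene, and a very short CMV enhancer match precedes the TEF1 promoter. Both are probably cloning remnants.
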