Features (pLannotate 1.2.2; 8 found; start..end, strand, type, name):
    260..311     -  misc_feature   bom (fragment): basis of mobility region from pBR322
    338..426     +  promoter       AmpR promoter (fragment): bla
    565..1153    +  rep_origin     ori: high-copy-number ColE1/pMB1/pBR322/pUC origin of replication
   1254..1273    +  enhancer       CMV enhancer (fragment): human cytomegalovirus immediate early enhancer
   1274..1681    +  promoter       TEF1 promoter: S. cerevisiae TEF1; promoter for EF-1α
   3155..3344    +  terminator     CYC1 terminator: S. cerevisiae CYC1; transcription terminator for CYC1
   3429..3653    +  polyA_signal   bGH poly(A) signal: bovine growth hormone polyadenylation signal
   3826..239     +  CDS            NeoR/KanR (across the origin): aminoglycoside phosphotransferase from Tn5; aph(3')-II (or nptII); confers resistance to neomycin, kanamycin, and G418 (Geneticin®)
>Addgene plasmid #78954 | PP44 | depositor full sequence | sequence record 147700 | PP44 sequence 4381 bps
TGACCCATGGCGATGCCTGCTTGCCGAATATCATGGTGGAAAATGGCCGCTTTTCTGGATTCATCGACTG
TGGCCGGCTGGGTGTGGCGGACCGCTATCAGGACATAGCGTTGGCTACCCGTGATATTGCTGAAGAGCTT
GGCGGCGAATGGGCTGACCGCTTCCTCGTGCTTTACGGTATCGCCGCTCCCGATTCGCAGCGCATCGCCT
TCTATCGCCTTCTTGACGAGTTCTTCTGAATTATTAACGCTTACAATTTCCTGATGCGGTATTTTCTCCT
TACGCATCTGTGCGGTATTTCACACCGCATACAGGTGGCACTTTTCGGGGAAATGTGCGCGGAACCCCTA
TTTGTTTATTTTTCTAAATACATTCAAATATGTATCCGCTCATGAGACAATAACCCTGATAAATGCTTCA
ATAATAGCACGTGCTAAAACTTCATTTTTAATTTAAAAGGATCTAGGTGAAGATCCTTTTTGATAATCTC
ATGACCAAAATCCCTTAACGTGAGTTTTCGTTCCACTGAGCGTCAGACCCCGTAGAAAAGATCAAAGGAT
CTTCTTGAGATCCTTTTTTTCTGCGCGTAATCTGCTGCTTGCAAACAAAAAAACCACCGCTACCAGCGGT
GGTTTGTTTGCCGGATCAAGAGCTACCAACTCTTTTTCCGAAGGTAACTGGCTTCAGCAGAGCGCAGATA
CCAAATACTGTCCTTCTAGTGTAGCCGTAGTTAGGCCACCACTTCAAGAACTCTGTAGCACCGCCTACAT
ACCTCGCTCTGCTAATCCTGTTACCAGTGGCTGCTGCCAGTGGCGATAAGTCGTGTCTTACCGGGTTGGA
CTCAAGACGATAGTTACCGGATAAGGCGCAGCGGTCGGGCTGAACGGGGGGTTCGTGCACACAGCCCAGC
TTGGAGCGAACGACCTACACCGAACTGAGATACCTACAGCGTGAGCTATGAGAAAGCGCCACGCTTCCCG
AAGGGAGAAAGGCGGACAGGTATCCGGTAAGCGGCAGGGTCGGAACAGGAGAGCGCACGAGGGAGCTTCC
AGGGGGAAACGCCTGGTATCTTTATAGTCCTGTCGGGTTTCGCCACCTCTGACTTGAGCGTCGATTTTTG
TGATGCTCGTCAGGGGGGCGGAGCCTATGGAAAAACGCCAGCAACGCGGCCTTTTTACGGTTCCTGGGCT
TTTGCTGGCCTTTTGCTCACATGTTCTTGACTCTTCGCGATGTACGGGCCAGATATACGCGTTGACATTG
ATTATTGACTAGTCACACACCATAGCTTCAAAATGTTTCTACTCCTTTTTTACTCTTCCAGATTTTCTCG
GACTCCGCGCATCGCCGTACCACTTCAAAACACCCAAGCACAGCATACTAAATTTCCCCTCTTTCTTCCT
CTAGGGTGTCGTTAATTACCCGTACTAAAGGTTTGGAAAAGAAAAAAGAGACCGCCTCGTTTCTTTTTCT
TCGTCGAAAAAGGCAATAAAAATTTTTATCACGTTTCTTTTTCTTGAAAATTTTTTTTTTTTGATTTTTT
TCTCTTTCGATGACCTCCCATTGATATTTAAGTTAATAAACGGTCTTCAATTTCTCAAGTTTCAGTTTCA
TTTTTCTTGTTCTATTACAACTTTTTTTACTTCTTGCTCATTAGAAAGAAAGCATAGCAATCTAATCTAA
GGCTAGCGTTTAAACCACCATGAACAGAGGTGGTCCTACAGTGAGAGCTGATATTTACGTACGTATCAGC
CTGGATAGAACCGGTGAAGAACTCGGTGTAGAAAGACAAGAAGAAAGCTGCAGAGAACTCTGCAAGTCCC
TGGGTATGGAAGTTGGTCAAGTCTGGGTAGATAACGATCTGTCAGCAACAAAAAAGAATGTGGTGAGACC
AGATTTCGAAGCCATGATTGCCAGCAATCCTCAAGCAATTGTCTGTTGGCACACAGATCGTCTCATACGA
GTGACTCGTGATCTGGAACGCGTGATCGATCTGGGTGTGAACGTCCATGCAGTTATGGCCGGTCATCTGG
ATCTCTCAACTCCCGCCGGTCGTGCTGTGGCTAGAACTGTTACGGCATGGGCAACCTATGAAGGTGAACA
AAAGGCTGAACGTCAAAAACTCGCCAACATCCAAAACGCCCGCGCTGGTAAACCCTACACTCCAGGTATT
CGCCCTTTCGGTTATGGTGATGATCATATGACAATCGTAACCGCTGAAGCTGATGCCATTAGAGATGGTG
CCAAGATGATCCTCGATGGTTGGAGTCTGTCTGCTGTTGCCCGCTATTGGGAAGAACTCAAGCTGCAAAG
CCCCAGAAGCATGGCCGCCGGTGGTAAGGGTTGGTCACTCCGCGGTGTCAAAAAAGTGCTGACCTCACCA
CGTTACGTGGGTCGAAGCAGCTATTTGGGTGAAGTGGTCGGTGATGCACAATGGCCACCCATCCTCGATC
CCGATGTGTATTACGGTGTTGTCGCCATCCTCAACAACCCCGATCGATTCTCAGGTGGTCCACGAACTGG
TAGAACACCCGGTACTCTGTTGGCTGGTATCGCCCTGTGTGGTGAATGCGGTAAGACTGTGTCAGGTCGA
GGTTATCGTGGTGTCCTGGTGTATGGTTGCAAAGATACTCACACCCGCACTCCCCGATCAATTGCAGATG
GTCGCGCAAGCAGCAGTACTTTGGCACGTCTTATGTTCCCCGATTTTCTCCCTGGTCTGCTCGCTAGTGG
TCAAGCCGAAGATGGTCAATCAGCAGCCTCCAAGCACTCAGAAGCTCAAACACTTAGAGAAAGACTTGAT
GGTCTGGCCACAGCTTACGCAGAAGGTGCTATCTCTCTGAGTCAAATGACCGCAGGTTCAGAAGCCCTCC
GCAAGAAGCTGGAAGTTATCGAAGCTGATCTCGTCGGTTCAGCCGGTATTCCACCTTTCGATCCAGTCGC
TGGTGTGGCCGGTCTCATCAGCGGTTGGCCCACCACTCCTCTGCCAACTCGCAGAGCTTGGGTTGATTTC
TGCCTTGTTGTGACACTGAACACACAAAAGGGTAGACACGCCTCCTCCATGACAGTGGATGATCACGTTA
CTATTGAATGGCGAGATGTCGCCGAATGAAGATCTATTAGTTATGTCACGCTTACATTCACGCCCTCCCC
CCACATCCGCTCTAACCGAAAAGGAAGGAGTTAGACAACCTGAAGTCTAGGTCCCTATTTATTTTTTTAT
AGTTATGTTAGTATTAAGAACGTTATTTATATTTCAAATTTTTCTTTTTTTTCTGTACAGACGCGTGTAC
GCATGTAACATTATACTGAAAACCTTGCTTGAGAAGGTTTTGGGACGCTCGAAGGCTTTAATTTGCAAGC
TGGAGACCAACATGTGAGCAAAAGGCCAGCATCTAGAGGGCCCGTTTAAACCCGCTGATCAGCCTCGACT
GTGCCTTCTAGTTGCCAGCCATCTGTTGTTTGCCCCTCCCCCGTGCCTTCCTTGACCCTGGAAGGTGCCA
CTCCCACTGTCCTTTCCTAATAAAATGAGGAAATTGCATCGCATTGTCTGAGTAGGTGTCATTCTATTCT
GGGGGGTGGGGTGGGGCAGGACAGCAAGGGGGAGGATTGGGAAGACAATAGCAGGCATGCTGGGGATGCG
GTGGGCTCTATGGCTTCTACTGGGCGGTTTTATGGACAGCAAGCGAACCGGAATTGCCAGCTGGGGCGCC
CTCTGGTAAGGTTGGGAAGCCCTGCAAAGTAAACTGGATGGCTTTCTCGCCGCCAAGGATCTGATGGCGC
AGGGGATCAAGCTCTGATCAAGAGACAGGATGAGGATCGTTTCGCATGATTGAACAAGATGGATTGCACG
CAGGTTCTCCGGCCGCTTGGGTGGAGAGGCTATTCGGCTATGACTGGGCACAACAGACAATCGGCTGCTC
TGATGCCGCCGTGTTCCGGCTGTCAGCGCAGGGGCGCCCGGTTCTTTTTGTCAAGACCGACCTGTCCGGT
GCCCTGAATGAACTGCAAGACGAGGCAGCGCGGCTATCGTGGCTGGCCACGACGGGCGTTCCTTGCGCAG
CTGTGCTCGACGTTGTCACTGAAGCGGGAAGGGACTGGCTGCTATTGGGCGAAGTGCCGGGGCAGGATCT
CCTGTCATCTCACCTTGCTCCTGCCGAGAAAGTATCCATCATGGCTGATGCAATGCGGCGGCTGCATACG
CTTGATCCGGCTACCTGCCCATTCGACCACCAAGCGAAACATCGCATCGAGCGAGCACGTACTCGGATGG
AAGCCGGTCTTGTCGATCAGGATGATCTGGACGAAGAGCATCAGGGGCTCGCGCCAGCCGAACTGTTCGC
CAGGCTCAAGGCGAGCATGCCCGACGGCGAGGATCTCGTCG
