>Addgene plasmid #78954 | PP44 | addgene partial sequence | sequence record 153475 | TEF_seq 5'-ggtcttcaatttctcaagtttc-3'
GTTTAAACCACCATGAACAGAGGTGGTCCTACAGTGAGAGCTGATATTTACGTACGTATCAGCCTGGATA
GAACCGGTGAAGAACTCGGTGTAGAAAGACAAGAAGAAAGCTGCAGAGAACTCTGCAAGTCCCTGGGTAT
GGAAGTTGGTCAAGTCTGGGTAGATAACGATCTGTCAGCAACAAAAAAGAATGTGGTGAGACCAGATTTC
GAAGCCATGATTGCCAGCAATCCTCAAGCAATTGTCTGTTGGCACACAGATCGTCTCATACGAGTGACTC
GTGATCTGGAACGCGTGATCGATCTGGGTGTGAACGTCCATGCAGTTATGGCCGGTCATCTGGATCTCTC
AACTCCCGCCGGTCGTGCTGTGGCTAGAACTGTTACGGCATGGGCAACCTATGAAGGTGAACAAAAGGCT
GAACGTCAAAAACTCGCCAACATCCAAAACGCCCGCGCTGGTAAACCCTACACTCCAGGTATTCGCCCTT
TCGGTTATGGTGATGATCATATGACAATCGTAACCGCTGAAGCTGATGCCATTAGAGATGGTGCCAAGAT
GATCCTCGATGGTTGGAGTCTGTCTGCTGTTGCCCGCTATTGGGAAGAACTCAAGCTGCAAAGCCCCAGA
AGCATGGCCGCCGGTGGTAAGGGTTGGTCACTCCGCGGTGTCAAAAAAGTGCTGACCTCACCACGTTACG
TGGGTCGAAGCAGCTATTTGGGTGAAGTGGTCGGTGATGCACAATGGCCACCCATCCTCGATCCCGATGT
GTATTACGGTGTTGTCGCCATCCTCAACAAC
