>Addgene plasmid #78954 | PP44 | addgene partial sequence | sequence record 153478 | CYC1 5'-GCGTGAATGTAAGCGTGAC-3'
CATGGAGGAGGCGTGTCTACCCTTTTGTGTGTTCAGTGTCACAACAAGGCAGAAATCAACCCAAGCTCTG
CGAGTTGGCAGAGGAGTGGTGGGCCAACCGCTGATGAGACCGGCCACACCAGCGACTGGATCGAAAGGTG
GAATACCGGCTGAACCGACGAGATCAGCTTCGATAACTTCCAGCTTCTTGCGGAGGGCTTCTGAACCTGC
GGTCATTTGACTCAGAGAGATAGCACCTTCTGCGTAAGCTGTGGCCAGACCATCAAGTCTTTCTCTAAGT
GTTTGAGCTTCTGAGTGCTTGGAGGCTGCTGATTGACCATCTTCGGCTTGACCACTAGCGAGCAGACCAG
GGAGAAAATCGGGGAACATAAGACGTGCCAAAGTACTGCTGCTTGCGCGACCATCTGCAATTGATCGGGG
AGTGCGGGTGTGAGTATCTTTGCAACCATACACCAGGACACCACGATAACCTCGACCTGACACAGTCTTA
CCGCATTCACCACACAGGGCGATACCAGCCAACAGAGTACCGGGTGTTCTACCAGTTCGTGGACCACCTG
AGAATCGATCGGGGTTGTTGAGGATGGCGACAACACCGTAATACACATCGGGATCGAGGATGGGTGGCCA
TTGTGCATCACCGACCACTTCACCCAAATAGCTGCTTCGACCCACGTAACGTGGTGAGGTCAGCACTTTT
TTGACACCGCGGAGTGACCAACCCTTACCACCGGCGGCCATGCTTCTGGGGCTTTGCAGCTTGAGTTCTT
CCCAATAGCGGGCAACAGCAGACAGACTCCAACCATCGAGGATCATCTTGGCACCATCTCTAATGGCATC
AGCTTCAGCGGTTACGATTGTCATATGATCATCACCATAACCGA
